>Addgene plasmid #25111 | PP-UEV1A | depositor partial sequence | sequence record 11585 | Author sequence
ATTGTTCCGCGTTCTTTTCGCCTGTTAGATGAGTTGGAGCGGGGCCAGAAAGGTAATGTCAGTGAAGGGG
TATCATTCGGACTTGAATCCGCGGACGATATCACCCTCTCGAACTGGAGCTGCACGATATTTGGCCAACC
AGGTACTGTGTTCGAAAATAGAATTTATTCTCTGACAATCTTTTGTGACGATAACTACCCGGACAGTCCT
CCCACCGTTAAGTTCGATACGAAAATTGAGATGTCATGCGTCGATAATTGCGGGCGAGTAATCAAAAACA
ACCTGCATATCCTGAAGAACTGGAACCGTAACTACACCATCGAGACGATCCTGATTTCCCTGCGCCAGGA
AATGTTATCGAGCGCCAATAAACGTTTGCCACAACCTAATGAGGGAGAAGTGTATTCCAATAAC
