>Addgene plasmid #25111 | PP-UEV1A | addgene partial sequence | sequence record 31188 | 25111 with T7
TGAATATTTTGTTTACTTTAGAAGGAGATATACCATGCATCATCATCATCATCACAGCAGCGGCAGAGAA
AACTTGTATTTCCAGGGCATTGTTCCGCGTTCTTTTCGCCTGTTAGATGAGTTGGAGCGGGGCCAGAAAG
GTAATGTCAGTGAAGGGGTATCATTCGGACTTGAATCCGCGGACGATATCACCCTCTCGAACTGGAGCTG
CACGATATTTGGCCAACCAGGTACTGTGTTCGAAAATAGAATTTATTCTCTGACAATCTTTTGTGACGAT
AACTACCCGGACAGTCCTCCCACCGTTAAGTTCGATACGAAAATTGAGATGTCATGCGTCGATAATTGCG
GGCGAGTAATCAAAAACAACCTGCATATCCTGAAGAACTGGAACCGTAACTACACCATCGAGACGATCCT
GATTTCCCTGCGCCAGGAAATGTTATCGAGCGCCAATAAACGTTTGCCACAACCTAATGAGGGAGAAGTG
TATTCCAATAACTGATGACGAAGCTTGCGGCCGCACTCGAGGATCCGGCTGCTAACAAAGCCCGAAAGGA
AGCTGAGTTGGCTGCTGCCACCGCTGAGCAATAACTAGCATAACCCCTTGGGGCCTCTAAACGGGTCTTG
AGGGGTTTTTTGCTGAAAGGAGGAACTATATCCGGATATCCCGCAAGAGGCCCGGCAGTACCGGCATAAC
CAAGCCTATGCCTACAGCATCCAGGGTGACGGTGCCGAGGATGACGATGAGCGCATTGTTAGATTTCATA
CACGGTGCCTGACTGCGTTAGCAATTTAACTGTGATAAACTACCGCATTAAAGCTTATCGATGATAAGCT
GTCAAACATGAGAATTCTTGAAGACGAAAGGGCCTCGTGATACGCCTATTTTTATAGGTTAATGTCATGA
TAATAATGGTTTCTTAGACGTCAGGTGGCAC
