[The description below was written by a language model from this plasmid's Addgene catalogue record.]
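Description:
PP-UEV1A is a bacterial expression plasmid built on the pET15-MHL backbone, a pET-type vector from a structural genomics consortium, and was made to produce a Plasmodium falciparum protein for structure determination. The backbone is listed as about 7.7 kb without the insert. The plasmid is selected with ampicillin, recorded as low copy, and propagated in a standard cloning strain of E. coli. No feature table accompanies the record, so the origin of replication and the exact promoter are not explicitly stated. The listed T7 and T7-terminator sequencing primers are nonetheless consistent with the usual pET arrangement, in which the insert sits between a T7 promoter and T7 terminator and is expressed in a host that supplies T7 RNA polymerase.

The insert is a 414 bp fragment of the P. falciparum gene PFC0255c, which encodes a ubiquitin-conjugating enzyme variant described as the orthologue of human UEV1a. UEV proteins resemble E2 ubiquitin-conjugating enzymes but, as a family, lack the catalytic cysteine and typically act as partners of an active E2 in polyubiquitin chain assembly. The fragment was introduced by restriction enzyme cloning and carries an N-terminal His tag, which allows purification of the recombinant protein by immobilised metal affinity chromatography. The record cautions that the insert may not be the full open reading frame, as is common for constructs trimmed to improve crystallisation. The depositor links this clone to a deposited crystal structure, so its main use is recombinant production of the parasite UEV1a orthologue for structural and biochemical work.
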