Addgene plasmid #25111: PP-UEV1A
Purpose: Bacterial expression for structure determination; may not be full ORF
Depositing lab: Cheryl Arrowsmith. Depositing organization: University of Toronto.
Backbone
  Vector backbone: pET15-MHL
  Backbone manufacturer: SGC
  Backbone size w/o insert (bp): 7737
  Vector type: Bacterial Expression
Growth in bacteria
  Bacterial resistance: Ampicillin, 100 μg/mL
  Growth temperature: 37°C
  Growth strain: DH5alpha
  Copy number: Low Copy
Gene/Insert
  Gene/Insert name: PFC0255c:C34858 (alt names: PDB: 2Q0V; ubiquitin-conjugating enzyme variant - orthologue of human UEV1a)
  Species: Plasmodium falciparum
  Insert size (bp): 414
  GenBank ID: XM_001351097
  Tag / fusion protein: His (N terminal on insert)
  Cloning method: Restriction Enzyme
  Sequencing primers: 5′ T7; 3′ T7-term
Terms and licenses: Academic/Nonprofit Terms; Industry Terms: Not Available to Industry
Depositor comments: PDB: 2Q0V. http://www.thesgc.org/structures/2Q0V/ .
How to cite: PP-UEV1A was a gift from Cheryl Arrowsmith (Addgene plasmid # 25111 ; http://n2t.net/addgene:25111 ; RRID:Addgene_25111)
